Addgene plasmid #10876: p2092 HPV-18 E2
Depositing lab: Peter Howley. Depositing organization: Harvard Medical School. Publication: Transient replication of human papillomavirus DNAs. Del Vecchio AM, Romanczuk H, Howley PM, Baker CC. J Virol. 1992 Oct . 66(10):5949-58. PubMed 1326651.
Backbone
  Vector backbone: pCMV4
  Backbone size w/o insert (bp): 4874
  Vector type: Mammalian Expression
Growth in bacteria
  Bacterial resistance: Ampicillin, 100 μg/mL
  Growth temperature: 37°C
  Growth strain: DH5alpha
  Copy number: High Copy
Gene/Insert
  Gene/Insert name: HPV18 E2 (alt name: HpV18gp4)
  Species: Human papillomavirus
  Insert size (bp): 1182
  Entrez Gene: E2 (a.k.a. HpV18gp4)
  Cloning method: Restriction Enzyme; 5′ cloning site BglII (not destroyed); 3′ cloning site XbaI (not destroyed)
  Sequencing primers: 5′ CMV Forward
Terms and licenses: Academic/Nonprofit Terms; Industry Terms: Not Available to Industry
Depositor comments: Wild-type HPV-18 E2 ORF (HPV-18 nucleotides 2817-3999) was cloned into pCMV4.
How to cite: p2092 HPV-18 E2 was a gift from Peter Howley (Addgene plasmid # 10876 ; http://n2t.net/addgene:10876 ; RRID:Addgene_10876)
