[The description below was written by a language model from this plasmid's Addgene catalogue record.]
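Description:
p2092 HPV-18 E2 is a mammalian expression plasmid built on the pCMV4 backbone (about 4.9 kb without insert) that carries the wild-type E2 open reading frame of human papillomavirus type 18. The insert of roughly 1.2 kb corresponds to HPV-18 genome nucleotides 2817–3999 and was placed between BglII and XbaI sites, both of which remain intact, so the fragment can be excised or exchanged. The plasmid is maintained in E. coli as a high-copy replicon under ampicillin selection. No mammalian selection marker, epitope tag or reporter is recorded, and no feature table accompanies the entry, so the finer details of the backbone's regulatory elements are not documented here. The backbone name and the use of a CMV forward primer for sequencing indicate that the E2 coding sequence sits downstream of a cytomegalovirus immediate-early promoter, which drives strong constitutive transcription in transfected mammalian cells.

E2 is the papillomavirus regulatory protein that binds specific sites in the viral upstream regulatory region. There it modulates early-gene transcription and, by partnering with the E1 helicase, recruits the replication machinery to the viral origin. Supplying E2 from a heterologous promoter separates its expression from the viral genome's own control circuits. The associated work concerns transient replication of human papillomavirus DNAs, consistent with use of this construct to provide E2 in trans in transient transfection assays, typically alongside an E1 expression vector and an origin-containing plasmid. It would also suit studies of E2-dependent transcriptional activation or repression, although the record does not list such uses explicitly.
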