>Addgene plasmid #10876 | p2092 HPV-18 E2 | addgene partial sequence | sequence record 17861 | CMV-F 5'-CGCAAATGGGCGGTAGGCGTG-3'
GCAGAGCTCGTTTAGTGACCGTCAGAATTGTTTTTATTTTTAATTTTCTTTCAATACTTCCATCGAATTC
AGATCTGGTACCACGCGTATCGATAAGCTTGATATCGAATTCCTGCAGCCCGGGGGATCTATGCAGACAC
CGAAGGAAACCCTTTCGGAACGTTTAAGTGCGTTGCAGGACAAAATCATAGACCACTATGAAAATGACAG
TAAAGACATAGACAGCCAAATACAGTATTGGCAACTAATACGTTGGGAAAATGCAATATTCTTTGCAGCA
AGGGAACATGGCATACAGACATTAAACCACCAGGTGGTGCCAGCCTATAACATTTCAAAAAGTAAAGCAC
ATAAAGCTATTGAACTGCAAATGGCCCTACAAGGCCTTGCACAAAGTGCATACAAAACCGAGGATTGGAC
ACTGCAAGACACATGCGAGGAACTATGGAATACAGAACCTACTCACTGCTTTAAAAAAGGTGGCCAAACA
GTACAAGTATATTTTGATGGCAACAAAGACAATTGTATGACCTATGTAGCATGGGACAGTGTGTATTATA
TGACTGATGCAGGAACATGGGACAAAACGGCTACCTGTGTAAGTCACAGGGGATTGTATTATGTAAAGGA
AGGGTACAACACGTTTTATATAGAATTTAAAAGTGAATGTGAAAAATATGGGAACACAGGTACGTGGGAA
GTACATTTTGGGGAATAATGTAATTGATTGTAATGACTCTATGTGCAGTACCAGTGA
